>Addgene plasmid #168489 | pCDNA3_PKA-RIIα-sREACh | addgene full sequence | sequence record 332592 | Addgene NGS Result
AGCGGTATCAGCTCACTCAAAGGCGGTAATACGGTTATCCACAGAATCAGGGGATAACGCAGGAAAGAAC
ATGTGAGCAAAAGGCCAGCAAAAGGCCAGGAACCGTAAAAAGGCCGCGTTGCTGGCGTTTTTCCATAGGC
TCCGCCCCCCTGACGAGCATCACAAAAATCGACGCTCAAGTCAGAGGTGGCGAAACCCGACAGGACTATA
AAGATACCAGGCGTTTCCCCCTGGAAGCTCCCTCGTGCGCTCTCCTGTTCCGACCCTGCCGCTTACCGGA
TACCTGTCCGCCTTTCTCCCTTCGGGAAGCGTGGCGCTTTCTCATAGCTCACGCTGTAGGTATCTCAGTT
CGGTGTAGGTCGTTCGCTCCAAGCTGGGCTGTGTGCACGAACCCCCCGTTCAGCCCGACCGCTGCGCCTT
ATCCGGTAACTATCGTCTTGAGTCCAACCCGGTAAGACACGACTTATCGCCACTGGCAGCAGCCACTGGT
AACAGGATTAGCAGAGCGAGGTATGTAGGCGGTGCTACAGAGTTCTTGAAGTGGTGGCCCAACTACGGCT
ACACTAGAAGAACAGTATTTGGTATCTGCGCTCTGCTGAAGCCAGTTACCTTCGGAAAAAGAGTTGGTAG
CTCTTGATCCGGCAAACAAACCACCGCTGGTAGCGGTGGTTTTTTTGTTTGCAAGCAGCAGATTACGCGC
AGAAAAAAAGGATCTCAAGAAGATCCTTTGATCTTTTCTACGGGGTCTGACGCTCAGTGGAACGAAAACT
CACGTTAAGGGATTTTGGTCATGAGATTATCAAAAAGGATCTTCACCTAGATCCTTTTAAATTAAAAATG
AAGTTTTAAATCAATCTAAAGTATATATGAGTAAACTTGGTCTGACAGTTACCAATGCTTAATCAGTGAG
GCACCTATCTCAGCGATCTGTCTATTTCGTTCATCCATAGTTGCCTGACTCCCCGTCGTGTAGATAACTA
CGATACGGGAGGGCTTACCATCTGGCCCCAGTGCTGCAATGATACCGCGAGACCCACGCTCACCGGCTCC
AGATTTATCAGCAATAAACCAGCCAGCCGGAAGGGCCGAGCGCAGAAGTGGTCCTGCAACTTTATCCGCC
TCCATCCAGTCTATTAATTGTTGCCGGGAAGCTAGAGTAAGTAGTTCGCCAGTTAATAGTTTGCGCAACG
TTGTTGCCATTGCTACAGGCATCGTGGTGTCACGCTCGTCGTTTGGTATGGCTTCATTCAGCTCCGGTTC
CCAACGATCAAGGCGAGTTACATGATCCCCCATGTTGTGCAAAAAAGCGGTTAGCTCCTTCGGTCCTCCG
ATCGTTGTCAGAAGTAAGTTGGCCGCAGTGTTATCACTCATGGTTATGGCAGCACTGCATAATTCTCTTA
CTGTCATGCCATCCGTAAGATGCTTTTCTGTGACTGGTGAGTACTCAACCAAGTCATTCTGAGAATAGTG
TATGCGGCGACCGAGTTGCTCTTGCCCGGCGTCAATACGGGATAATACCGCGCCACATAGCAGAACTTTA
AAAGTGCTCATCATTGGAAAACGTTCTTCGGGGCGAAAACTCTCAAGGATCTTACCGCTGTTGAGATCCA
GTTCGATGTAACCCACTCGTGCACCCAACTGATCTTCAGCATCTTTTACTTTCACCAGCGTTTCTGGGTG
AGCAAAAACAGGAAGGCAAAATGCCGCAAAAAAGGGAATAAGGGCGACACGGAAATGTTGAATACTCATA
CTCTTCCTTTTTCAATATTATTGAAGCATTTATCAGGGTTATTGTCTCATGAGCGGATACATATTTGAAT
GTATTTAGAAAAATAAACAAATAGGGGTTCCGCGCACATTTCCCCGAAAAGTGCCACCTGACGTCGACGG
ATCGGGAGATCTCCCGATCCCCTATGGTGCACTCTCAGTACAATCTGCTCTGATGCCGCATAGTTAAGCC
AGTATCTGCTCCCTGCTTGTGTGTTGGAGGTCGCTGAGTAGTGCGCGAGCAAAATTTAAGCTACAACAAG
GCAAGGCTTGACCGACAATTGCATGAAGAATCTGCTTAGGGTTAGGCGTTTTGCGCTGCTTCGCGATGTA
CGGGCCAGATATACGCGTTGACATTGATTATTGACTAGTTATTAATAGTAATCAATTACGGGGTCATTAG
TTCATAGCCCATATATGGAGTTCCGCGTTACATAACTTACGGTAAATGGCCCGCCTGGCTGACCGCCCAA
CGACCCCCGCCCATTGACGTCAATAATGACGTATGTTCCCATAGTAACGCCAATAGGGACTTTCCATTGA
CGTCAATGGGTGGAGTATTTACGGTAAACTGCCCACTTGGCAGTACATCAAGTGTATCATATGCCAAGTA
CGCCCCCTATTGACGTCAATGACGGTAAATGGCCCGCCTGGCATTATGCCCAGTACATGACCTTATGGGA
CTTTCCTACTTGGCAGTACATCTACGTATTAGTCATCGCTATTACCATGGTGATGCGGTTTTGGCAGTAC
ATCAATGGGCGTGGATAGCGGTTTGACTCACGGGGATTTCCAAGTCTCCACCCCATTGACGTCAATGGGA
GTTTGTTTTGGCACCAAAATCAACGGGACTTTCCAAAATGTCGTAACAACTCCGCCCCATTGACGCAAAT
GGGCGGTAGGCGTGTACGGTGGGAGGTCTATATAAGCAGAGCTCTCTGGCTAACTAGAGAACCCACTGCT
TACTGGCTTATCGAAATTAATACGACTCACTATAGGGAGACCCAAGCTTGCGGCCGCCACCATGAGCCAC
ATCCAGATCCCCGCGGGGCTCACGGAGCTGCTGCAGGGCTACACCGTGGAGGTGCTTCGGCAGCAGCCGC
CCGACCTCGTCGACTTCGCGGTGGAGTACTTCACACGCCTGCGCGAGGCCCGCCGCCAGGAATCAGACAC
GTTCATCGTCTCCCCGACGACCTTTCACACGCAGGAGTCCAGCGCAGTCCCCGTCATCGAGGAGGACGGG
GAGAGTGACTCGGACTCGGAAGATGCCGATCTGGAAGTTCCGGTTCCTAGCAAATTTACTAGACGAGTAT
CAGTCTGTGCAGAAACGTTTAACCCTGATGAAGAAGAGGAGGATAACGATCCAAGGGTGGTTCATCCCAA
AACTGATGAGCAGAGATGCCGGCTTCAGGAAGCTTGTAAAGATATTCTTCTTTTCAAAAACCTTGATCAG
GAACAGCTTTCTCAAGTTCTGGATGCCATGTTTGAAAAGATTGTCAAAACTGACGAGCATGTCATTGACC
AAGGCGACGACGGGGACAACTTTTATGTCATAGAACGGGGAACCTATGACATTTTAGTAACGAAAGATAA
TCAAACACGTTCTGTTGGTCAGTATGACAACCGTGGCAGTTTTGGAGAACTAGCTCTGATGTACAATACC
CCGAGAGCTGCTACCATCATCGCCACCTCAGAAGGCTCCCTTTGGGGATTGGACCGGGTGACTTTTAGAA
GAATCATAGTGAAAAACAATGCAAAGAAGAGGAAGATGTTTGAATCATTTATTGAGTCTGTTCCACTCTT
TAAGTCACTAGAGATGTCAGAACGAATGAAGATTGTGGATGTGATCGGGGAAAAGATCTATAAGGACGGA
GAGCGAATAATCGCACAGGGTGAAAAGGCCGACAGCTTCTATATCATAGAGTCTGGGGAAGTGAGCATCT
TGATTAGAAGCAAGACCAAGTCAAACAAGAATGGAGGGAACCAGGAGGTCGAGATTGCCCATTGCCATAA
GGGGCAGTACTTCGGAGAACTTGCCCTGGTCACCAACAAACCCAGAGCTGCTTCCGCTTACGCGGTTGGA
GATGTCAAATGCTTAGTTATGGATGTTCAAGCATTTGAGAGGCTTCTGGGCCCCTGCATGGACATCATGA
AGAGGAACATCTCACATTACGAAGAACAGCTGGTGAAGATGTTTGGCTCCAACTTGGATCTGATGGACCC
CGGGCAGGATATCATGGTGAGCAAGGGCGAGGAGCTGTTCACCGGGGTGGTGCCCATCCTGGTCGAGCTG
GACGGCGACGTAAACGGCCACAAGTTCAGCGTGTCCGGCGAGGGCGAGGGCGATGCCACCTACGGCAAGC
TGACCCTGAAGCTCATCTGCACCACCGGCAAGCTGCCCGTGCCCTGGCCCACCCTCGTGACCACCTTCGG
CTACGGCCTGATGTGCTTCGCCCGCTACCCCGACCACATGAAGCAGCACGACTTCTTCAAGTCCGCCATG
CCCGAAGGCTACGTCCAGGAGCGCACCATCTTCTTCAAGGACGACGGCAACTACAAGACCCGCGCCGAGG
TGAAGTTCGAGGGCGACACCCTGGTGAACCGCATCGAGCTGAAGGGCATCGACTTCAAGGAGGACGGCAA
CATCCTGGGGCACAAGCTGGAGTACAACTGGAACAGCGTCAACGTCTATATCATGGCCGACAAGCAGAAG
AACGGCATCAAGGTGAACTTCAAGATCCGCCACAACATCGAGGACGGCAGCGTGCAGCTCGCCGACCACT
ACCAGCAGAACACCCCCATCGGCGACGGCCCCGTGCTGCTGCCCGACAACCACTACCTGAGCTACCAGTC
CGCCCTGAGCAAAGACCCCAACGAGAAGCGCGATCACATGGTCCTGCTGGAGAGAGTGACCGCCGCCGGG
ATCACTCTCGGCATGGACGAGCTGTACAAGTAATCTAGAGGGCCCTATTCTATAGTGTCACCTAAATGCT
AGAGCTCGCTGATCAGCCTCGACTGTGCCTTCTAGTTGCCAGCCATCTGTTGTTTGCCCCTCCCCCGTGC
CTTCCTTGACCCTGGAAGGTGCCACTCCCACTGTCCTTTCCTAATAAAATGAGGAAATTGCATCGCATTG
TCTGAGTAGGTGTCATTCTATTCTGGGGGGTGGGGTGGGGCAGGACAGCAAGGGGGAGGATTGGGAAGAC
AATAGCAGGCATGCTGGGGATGCGGTGGGCTCTATGGCTTCTGAGGCGGAAAGAACCAGCTGGGGCTCTA
GGGGGTATCCCC
[124 nt withheld, positions 5053-5176]
C
[91 nt withheld, positions 5178-5268]
A
[49 nt withheld, positions 5270-5318]
CCTTTGACGTTGGAGTCCACGTTCTTT
[37 nt withheld, positions 5346-5382]
ACCCTATCTCGGTCTATTCTTTTGATTTATAAGGGATTTTGCCGATTTCGGCCTATTGGTTAAAAAATGA
GCTGATTTAACAAAAATTTAACGCGAATTAATTCTGTGGAATGTGTGTCAGTTAGGGTGTGGAAAGTCCC
CAGGCTCCCCAGCAGGCAGAAGTATGCAAAGCATGCATCTCAATTAGTCAGCAACCAGGTGTGGAAAGTC
CCCAGGCTCCCCAGCAGGCAGAAGTATGCAAAGCATGCATCTCAATTAGTCAGCAACCATAGTCCCGCCC
CTAACTCCGCCCATCCCGCCCCTAACTCCGCCCAGTTCCGCCCATTCTCCGCCCCATGGCTGACTAATTT
TTTTTATTTATGCAGAGGCCGAGGCCGCCTCTGCCTCTGAGCTATTCCAGAAGTAGTGAGGAGGCTTTTT
TGGAGGCCTAGGCTTTTGCAAAAAGCTCCCGGGAGCTTGTATATCCATTTTCGGATCTGATCAAGAGACA
GGATGAGGATCGTTTCGCATGATTGAACAAGATGGATTGCACGCAGGTTCTCCGGCCGCTTGGGTGGAGA
GGCTATTCGGCTATGACTGGGCACAACAGACAATCGGCTGCTCTGATGCCGCCGTGTTCCGGCTGTCAGC
GCAGGGGCGCCCGGTTCTTTTTGTCAAGACCGACCTGTCCGGTGCCCTGAATGAACTGCAGGACGAGGCA
GCGCGGCTATCGTGGCTGGCCACGACGGGCGTTCCTTGCGCAGCTGTGCTCGACGTTGTCACTGAAGCGG
GAAGGGACTGGCTGCTATTGGGCGAAGTGCCGGGGCAGGATCTCCTGTCATCTCACCTTGCTCCTGCCGA
GAAAGTATCCATCATGGCTGATGCAATGCGGCGGCTGCATACGCTTGATCCGGCTACCTGCCCATTCGAC
CACCAAGCGAAACATCGCATCGAGCGAGCACGTACTCGGATGGAAGCCGGTCTTGTCGATCAGGATGATC
TGGACGAAGAGCATCAGGGGCTCGCGCCAGCCGAACTGTTCGCCAGGCTCAAGGCGCGCATGCCCGACGG
CGAGGATCTCGTCGTGACCCATGGCGATGCCTGCTTGCCGAATATCATGGTGGAAAATGGCCGCTTTTCT
GGATTCATCGACTGTGGCCGGCTGGGTGTGGCGGACCGCTATCAGGACATAGCGTTGGCTACCCGTGATA
TTGCTGAAGAGCTTGGCGGCGAATGGGCTGACCGCTTCCTCGTGCTTTACGGTATCGCCGCTCCCGATTC
GCAGCGCATCGCCTTCTATCGCCTTCTTGACGAGTTCTTCTGAGCGGGACTCTGGGGTTCGAAATGACCG
ACCAAGCGACGCCCAACCTGCCATCACGAGATTTCGATTCCACCGCCGCCTTCTATGAAAGGTTGGGCTT
CGGAATCGTTTTCCGGGACGCCGGCTGGATGATCCTCCAGCGCGGGGATCTCATGCTGGAGTTCTTCGCC
CACCCCAACTTGTTTATTGCAGCTTATAATGGTTACAAATAAAGCAATAGCATCACAAATTTCACAAATA
AAGCATTTTTTTCACTGCATTCTAGTTGTGGTTTGTCCAAACTCATCAATGTATCTTATCATGTCTGTAT
ACCGTCGACCTCTAGCTAGAGCTTGGCGTAATCATGGTCATAGCTGTTTCCTGTGTGAAATTGTTATCCG
CTCACAATTCCACACAACATACGAGCCGGAAGCATAAAGTGTAAAGCCTGGGGTGCCTAATGAGTGAGCT
AACTCACATTAATTGCGTTGCGCTCACTGCCCGCTTTCCAGTCGGGAAACCTGTCGTGCCAGCTGCATTA
ATGAATCGGCCAACGCGCGGGGAGAGGCGGTTTGCGTATTGGGCGCTCTTCCGCTTCCTCGCTCACTGAC
TCGCTGCGCTCGGTCGTTCGGCTGCGGCG
Features (pLannotate 1.2.2; 23 found; start..end, strand, type, name):
    130..718     -  rep_origin     ori: high-copy-number ColE1/pMB1/pBR322/pUC origin of replication
    889..1749    -  CDS            AmpR: β-lactamase; bla; confers resistance to ampicillin, carbenicillin, and related antibiotics
   1750..1854    -  promoter       AmpR promoter: bla
   1913..1965    -  misc_feature   bom (fragment): basis of mobility region from pBR322
   2120..2499    +  enhancer       CMV enhancer: human cytomegalovirus immediate early enhancer
   2500..2703    +  promoter       CMV promoter: human cytomegalovirus (CMV) immediate early promoter
   2699..2732    +  LTR            5' LTR (truncated) (fragment): truncated 5' long terminal repeat (LTR) from HIV-1
   2748..2766    +  promoter       T7 promoter: promoter for bacteriophage T7 RNA polymerase
   2792..3997    +  CDS            Prkar2a: KAP2_MOUSE - Experimental evidence at protein level: Swiss-Prot protein existence level 1. Regulatory subunit of the cAMP-dependent protein kinases involved in cAMP signaling in cells. Type II regulatory chains mediate membrane association by binding to anchoring proteins, including the MAP2 kinase. From Mus musculus (Mouse).
   4004..4723    +  CDS            EYFP: enhanced YFP mammalian codon-optimized
   4739..4757    -  promoter       SP6 promoter: promoter for bacteriophage SP6 RNA polymerase
   4783..5007    +  polyA_signal   bGH poly(A) signal: bovine growth hormone polyadenylation signal
   5011..5032    +  promoter       SV40 promoter (fragment): SV40 enhancer and early promoter
   5053..5481    +  rep_origin     f1 ori (sequence partly withheld): f1 bacteriophage origin of replication; arrow indicates direction of (+) strand synthesis
   5495..5824    +  promoter       SV40 promoter: SV40 enhancer and early promoter
   5891..6682    +  CDS            neo: KKA2_KLEPN - Also known as kan, nptII. Experimental evidence at protein level: Swiss-Prot protein existence level 1. Resistance to kanamycin, neomycin, paromomycin, ribostamycin, butirosin and gentamicin B. From Klebsiella pneumoniae.
   6706..6864    +  CDS            ble (fragment): BLE_KLEPN - Experimental evidence at protein level: Swiss-Prot protein existence level 1. Binding protein with a strong affinity to the bleomycin family of antibiotics. Binds to CL990; an antimitotic-antibiotic compound. From Klebsiella pneumoniae.
   6859..6980    +  polyA_signal   SV40 poly(A) signal: SV40 polyadenylation signal
   7053..7069    -  protein_bind   lac operator: The lac repressor binds to the lac operator to inhibit transcription in E. coli. This inhibition can be relieved by adding lactose or isopropyl-β-D-thiogalactopyranoside (IPTG). lac repressor encoded by lacI
   7077..7107    -  promoter       lac promoter: promoter for the E. coli lac operon
   7122..7143    -  protein_bind   CAP binding site: CAP binding activates transcription in the presence of cAMP. E. coli catabolite activator protein
   7156..7248    -  CDS            lacI (fragment): lac repressor; lacI; The lac repressor binds to the lac operator to inhibit transcription in E. coli. This inhibition can be relieved by adding lactose or isopropyl-β-D-thiogalactopyranoside (IPTG).
   7250..7301    -  rep_origin     RSF ori (fragment): Plasmids containing the RSF 1030 origin of replication can be propagated in E. coli cells that contain additional plasmids with compatible origins.
