[The description below was written by a language model from this plasmid's Addgene catalogue record and pLannotate feature annotations shown in this document.]
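Description:
pCDNA3_PKA-RIIα-sREACh is a mammalian expression plasmid built on the pcDNA3 backbone, with a sequenced length of about 7.3 kb. It is propagated in E. coli as a high-copy plasmid through a ColE1/pUC-type origin and selected with ampicillin via the β-lactamase gene. An f1 origin is also present. For selection in mammalian cells, the backbone carries a neomycin/kanamycin phosphotransferase gene driven by the SV40 enhancer/early promoter and terminated by an SV40 polyadenylation signal. This cassette would allow G418 selection of stable transfectants.

The payload is the mouse Prkar2a coding sequence, which encodes the type IIα regulatory subunit of cAMP-dependent protein kinase (PKA). It is fused at its C terminus to sREACh. The automated annotation labels the downstream reading frame as EYFP, which is consistent with sREACh being a YFP-derived variant with very low fluorescence output, generally used as a "dark" FRET acceptor. Expression is driven by the human CMV immediate-early enhancer and promoter and terminated by the bovine growth hormone polyadenylation signal. T7 and SP6 promoters flank the insert, as is standard for pcDNA3. Several short annotated fragments (HIV-1 LTR, ble, lacI, RSF ori, an extra piece of SV40 promoter) are probably partial sequence matches to backbone remnants rather than functional elements.

The record gives the purpose only as mammalian expression of the tagged regulatory subunit. Given the acceptor-type tag and the associated work on PKA catalytic subunit localization in neurons, it would plausibly be paired with a donor-labelled PKA catalytic subunit to monitor holoenzyme association and dissociation by FRET or fluorescence lifetime imaging, although this pairing is not stated.
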