Addgene plasmid #168489: pCDNA3_PKA-RIIα-sREACh
Purpose: Mammalian expression of mouse PKA regulatory subunit IIα C-terminally tagged by sREACh.
Depositing lab: Haining Zhong. Depositing organization: Oregon Health & Science University. Publication: Myristoylation alone is sufficient for PKA catalytic subunits to associate with the plasma membrane to regulate neuronal functions. Xiong WH, Qin M, Zhong H. Proc Natl Acad Sci U S A. 2021 Apr 13;118(15). pii: 2021658118. doi: 10.1073/pnas.2021658118. PubMed 33876760.
Backbone
  Vector backbone: pcDNA3
  Backbone size w/o insert (bp): 5400
  Vector type: Mammalian Expression
Growth in bacteria
  Bacterial resistance: Ampicillin, 100 μg/mL
  Growth temperature: 37°C
  Growth strain: DH5alpha
  Copy number: High Copy
Gene/Insert
  Gene/Insert name: PKA regulatory subunit IIα C-terminally tagged by sREACh
Resource information
  A portion of this plasmid was derived from a plasmid made by: G. Stan McKnight, University of Washington
Terms and licenses: Academic/Nonprofit Terms; Industry Terms: Not Available to Industry
How to cite: pCDNA3_PKA-RIIα-sREACh was a gift from Haining Zhong (Addgene plasmid # 168489 ; http://n2t.net/addgene:168489 ; RRID:Addgene_168489)
